>Addgene plasmid #58510 | VV201: ChR2(C128S)-eGFP in fubi | depositor full sequence | sequence record 90425 | Verified sequence between 3780 and 5580
GTCGACGGATCGGGAGATCTCCCGATCCCCTATGGTGCACTCTCAGTACAATCTGCTCTGATGCCGCATA
GTTAAGCCAGTATCTGCTCCCTGCTTGTGTGTTGGAGGTCGCTGAGTAGTGCGCGAGCAAAATTTAAGCT
ACAACAAGGCAAGGCTTGACCGACAATTGCATGAAGAATCTGCTTAGGGTTAGGCGTTTTGCGCTGCTTC
GCGATGTACGGGCCAGATATACGCGTTGACATTGATTATTGACTAGTTATTAATAGTAATCAATTACGGG
GTCATTAGTTCATAGCCCATATATGGAGTTCCGCGTTACATAACTTACGGTAAATGGCCCGCCTGGCTGA
CCGCCCAACGACCCCCGCCCATTGACGTCAATAATGACGTATGTTCCCATAGTAACGCCAATAGGGACTT
TCCATTGACGTCAATGGGTGGAGTATTTACGGTAAACTGCCCACTTGGCAGTACATCAAGTGTATCATAT
GCCAAGTACGCCCCCTATTGACGTCAATGACGGTAAATGGCCCGCCTGGCATTATGCCCAGTACATGACC
TTATGGGACTTTCCTACTTGGCAGTACATCTACGTATTAGTCATCGCTATTACCATGGTGATGCGGTTTT
GGCAGTACATCAATGGGCGTGGATAGCGGTTTGACTCACGGGGATTTCCAAGTCTCCACCCCATTGACGT
CAATGGGAGTTTGTTTTGGCACCAAAATCAACGGGACTTTCCAAAATGTCGTAACAACTCCGCCCCATTG
ACGCAAATGGGCGGTAGGCGTGTACGGTGGGAGGTCTATATAAGCAGCGCGTTTTGCCTGTACTGGGTCT
CTCTGGTTAGACCAGATCTGAGCCTGGGAGCTCTCTGGCTAACTAGGGAACCCACTGCTTAAGCCTCAAT
AAAGCTTGCCTTGAGTGCTTCAAGTAGTGTGTGCCCGTCTGTTGTGTGACTCTGGTAACTAGAGATCCCT
CAGACCCTTTTAGTCAGTGTGGAAAATCTCTAGCAGTGGCGCCCGAACAGGGACTTGAAAGCGAAAGGGA
AACCAGAGGAGCTCTCTCGACGCAGGACTCGGCTTGCTGAAGCGCGCACGGCAAGAGGCGAGGGGCGGCG
ACTGGTGAGTACGCCAAAAATTTTGACTAGCGGAGGCTAGAAGGAGAGAGATGGGTGCGAGAGCGTCAGT
ATTAAGCGGGGGAGAATTAGATCGCGATGGGAAAAAATTCGGTTAAGGCCAGGGGGAAAGAAAAAATATA
AATTAAAACATATAGTATGGGCAAGCAGGGAGCTAGAACGATTCGCAGTTAATCCTGGCCTGTTAGAAAC
ATCAGAAGGCTGTAGACAAATACTGGGACAGCTACAACCATCCCTTCAGACAGGATCAGAAGAACTTAGA
TCATTATATAATACAGTAGCAACCCTCTATTGTGTGCATCAAAGGATAGAGATAAAAGACACCAAGGAAG
CTTTAGACAAGATAGAGGAAGAGCAAAACAAAAGTAAGACCACCGCACAGCAAGCGGCCGCTGATCTTCA
GACCTGGAGGAGGAGATATGAGGGACAATTGGAGAAGTGAATTATATAAATATAAAGTAGTAAAAATTGA
ACCATTAGGAGTAGCACCCACCAAGGCAAAGAGAAGAGTGGTGCAGAGAGAAAAAAGAGCAGTGGGAATA
GGAGCTTTGTTCCTTGGGTTCTTGGGAGCAGCAGGAAGCACTATGGGCGCAGCGTCAATGACGCTGACGG
TACAGGCCAGACAATTATTGTCTGGTATAGTGCAGCAGCAGAACAATTTGCTGAGGGCTATTGAGGCGCA
ACAGCATCTGTTGCAACTCACAGTCTGGGGCATCAAGCAGCTCCAGGCAAGAATCCTGGCTGTGGAAAGA
TACCTAAAGGATCAACAGCTCCTGGGGATTTGGGGTTGCTCTGGAAAACTCATTTGCACCACTGCTGTGC
CTTGGAATGCTAGTTGGAGTAATAAATCTCTGGAACAGATTTGGAATCACACGACCTGGATGGAGTGGGA
CAGAGAAATTAACAATTACACAAGCTTAATACACTCCTTAATTGAAGAATCGCAAAACCAGCAAGAAAAG
AATGAACAAGAATTATTGGAATTAGATAAATGGGCAAGTTTGTGGAATTGGTTTAACATAACAAATTGGC
TGTGGTATATAAAATTATTCATAATGATAGTAGGAGGCTTGGTAGGTTTAAGAATAGTTTTTGCTGTACT
TTCTATAGTGAATAGAGTTAGGCAGGGATATTCACCATTATCGTTTCAGACCCACCTCCCAACCCCGAGG
GGACCCGACAGGCCCGAAGGAATAGAAGAAGAAGGTGGAGAGAGAGACAGAGACAGATCCATTCGATTAG
TGAACGGATCGGCACTGCGTGCGCCAATTCTGCAGACAAATGGCAGTATTCATCCACAATTTTAAAAGAA
AAGGGGGGATTGGGGGGTACAGTGCAGGGGAAAGAATAGTAGACATAATAGCAACAGACATACAAACTAA
AGAATTACAAAAACAAATTACAAAAATTCAAAATTTTCGGGTTTATTACAGGGACAGCAGAGATCCAGTT
TGGTTAATTAACCCGTGTCGGCTCCAGATCTGGCCTCCGCGCCGGGTTTTGGCGCCTCCCGCGGGCGCCC
CCCTCCTCACGGCGAGCGCTGCCACGTCAGACGAAGGGCGCAGCGAGCGTCCTGATCCTTCCGCCCGGAC
GCTCAGGACAGCGGCCCGCTGCTCATAAGACTCGGCCTTAGAACCCCAGTATCAGCAGAAGGACATTTTA
GGACGGGACTTGGGTGACTCTAGGGCACTGGTTTTCTTTCCAGAGAGCGGAACAGGCGAGGAAAAGTAGT
CCCTTCTCGGCGATTCTGCGGAGGGATCTCCGTGGGGCGGTGAACGCCGATGATTATATAAGGACGCGCC
GGGTGTGGCACAGCTAGTTCCGTCGCAGCCGGGATTTGGGTCGCGGTTCTTGTTTGTGGATCGCTGTGAT
CGTCACTTGGTGAGTAGCGGGCTGCTGGGCTGGCCGGGGCTTTCGTGGCCGCCGGGCCGCTCGGTGGGAC
GGAAGCGTGTGGAGAGACCGCCAAGGGCTGTAGTCTGGGTCCGCGAGCAAGGTTGCCCTGAACTGGGGGT
TGGGGGGAGCGCAGCAAAATGGCGGCTGTTCCCGAGTCTTGAATGGAAGACGCTTGTGAGGCGGGCTGTG
AGGTCGTTGAAACAAGGTGGGGGGCATGGTGGGCGGCAAGAACCCAAGGTCTTGAGGCCTTCGCTAATGC
GGGAAAGCTCTTATTCGGGTGAGATGGGCTGGGGCACCATCTGGGGACCCTGACGTGAAGTTTGTCACTG
ACTGGAGAACTCGGTTTGTCGTCTGTTGCGGGGGCGGCAGTTATGGCGGTGCCGTTGGGCAGTGCACCCG
TACCTTTGGGAGCGCGCGCCCTCGTCGTGTCGTGACGTCACCCGTTCTGTTGGCTTATAATGCAGGGTGG
GGCCACCTGCCGGTAGGTGTGCGGTAGGCTTTTCTCCGTCGCAGGACGCAGGGTTCGGGCCTAGGGTAGG
CTCTCCTGAATCGACAGGCGCCGGACCTCTGGTGAGGGGAGGGATAAGTGAGGCGTCAGTTTCTTTGGTC
GGTTTTATGTACCTATCTTCTTAAGTAGCTGAAGCTCCGGTTTTGAACTATGCGCTCGGGGTTGGCGAGT
GTGTTTTGTGAAGTTTTTTAGGCACCTTTTGAAATGTAATCATTTGGGTCAATATGTAATTTTCAGTGTT
AGACTAGTAAATTGTCCGCTAAATTCTGGCCGTTTTTGGCTTTTTTGTTAGACGAAGCTTGGGCTGCAGG
TCGACTCTAGAGGATCCGCCACCATGGACTATGGCGGCGCTTTGTCTGCCGTCGGACGCGAACTTTTGTT
CGTTACTAATCCTGTGGTGGTGAACGGGTCCGTCCTGGTCCCTGAGGATCAATGTTACTGTGCCGGATGG
ATTGAATCTCGCGGCACGAACGGCGCTCAGACCGCGTCAAATGTCCTGCAGTGGCTTGCAGCAGGATTCA
GCATTTTGCTGCTGATGTTCTATGCCTACCAAACCTGGAAATCTACATGCGGCTGGGAGGAGATCTATGT
GTGCGCCATTGAAATGGTTAAGGTGATTCTCGAGTTCTTTTTTGAGTTTAAGAATCCCTCTATGCTCTAC
CTTGCCACAGGACACCGGGTGCAGTGGCTGCGCTATGCAGAGTGGCTGCTCACTAGTCCTGTCATCCTTA
TCCACCTGAGCAACCTCACCGGCCTGAGCAACGACTACAGCAGGAGAACCATGGGACTCCTTGTCTCAGA
CATCGGGACTATCGTGTGGGGGGCTACCAGCGCCATGGCAACCGGCTATGTTAAAGTCATCTTCTTTTGT
CTTGGATTGTGCTATGGCGCGAACACATTTTTTCACGCCGCCAAAGCATATATCGAGGGTTATCATACTG
TGCCAAAGGGTCGGTGCCGCCAGGTCGTGACCGGCATGGCATGGCTGTTTTTCGTGAGCTGGGGTATGTT
CCCAATTCTCTTCATTTTGGGGCCCGAAGGTTTTGGCGTCCTGAGCGTCTATGGCTCCACCGTAGGTCAC
ACGATTATTGATCTGATGAGTAAAAATTGTTGGGGGTTGTTGGGACACTACCTGCGCGTCCTGATCCACG
AGCACATATTGATTCACGGAGATATCCGCAAAACCACCAAACTGAACATCGGCGGAACGGAGATCGAGGT
CGAGACTCTCGTCGAAGACGAAGCCGAGGCCGGAGCCGTGCCAGCGGCACCGGTAGTAGCAGTGAGCAAG
GGCGAGGAGCTGTTCACCGGGGTGGTGCCCATCCTGGTCGAGCTGGACGGCGACGTAAACGGCCACAAGT
TCAGCGTGTCCGGCGAGGGCGAGGGCGATGCCACCTACGGCAAGCTGACCCTGAAGTTCATTTGCACCAC
CGGCAAGCTGCCCGTGCCCTGGCCCACCCTCGTGACCACCCTGACCTACGGCGTGCAGTGCTTCAGCCGC
TACCCCGACCACATGAAGCAGCACGACTTCTTCAAGTCCGCCATGCCCGAAGGCTACGTCCAGGAGCGCA
CCATCTTCTTCAAGGACGACGGCAACTACAAGACCCGCGCCGAGGTGAAGTTCGAGGGCGACACCCTGGT
GAACCGCATCGAGCTGAAGGGCATCGACTTCAAGGAGGACGGCAACATCCTGGGGCACAAGCTGGAGTAC
AACTACAACAGCCACAACGTCTATATCATGGCCGACAAGCAGAAGAACGGCATCAAGGTGAACTTCAAGA
TCCGCCACAACATCGAGGACGGCAGCGTGCAGCTCGCCGACCACTACCAGCAGAACACCCCCATCGGCGA
CGGCCCCGTGCTGCTGCCCGACAACCACTACCTGAGCACCCAGTCCGCCCTGAGCAAAGACCCCAACGAG
AAGCGCGATCACATGGTCCTGCTGGAGTTCGTGACCGCCGCCGGGATCACTCTCGGCATGGACGAGCTGT
ACAAGTAAGAATTCGATATCAAGCTTATCGATAATCAACCTCTGGATTACAAAATTTGTGAAAGATTGAC
TGGTATTCTTAACTATGTTGCTCCTTTTACGCTATGTGGATACGCTGCTTTAATGCCTTTGTATCATGCT
ATTGCTTCCCGTATGGCTTTCATTTTCTCCTCCTTGTATAAATCCTGGTTGCTGTCTCTTTATGAGGAGT
TGTGGCCCGTTGTCAGGCAACGTGGCGTGGTGTGCACTGTGTTTGCTGACGCAACCCCCACTGGTTGGGG
CATTGCCACCACCTGTCAGCTCCTTTCCGGGACTTTCGCTTTCCCCCTCCCTATTGCCACGGCGGAACTC
ATCGCCGCCTGCCTTGCCCGCTGCTGGACAGGGGCTCGGCTGTTGGGCACTGACAATTCCGTGGTGTTGT
CGGGGAAATCATCGTCCTTTCCTTGGCTGCTCGCCTGTGTTGCCACCTGGATTCTGCGCGGGACGTCCTT
CTGCTACGTCCCTTCGGCCCTCAATCCAGCGGACCTTCCTTCCCGCGGCCTGCTGCCGGCTCTGCGGCCT
CTTCCGCGTCTTCGCCTTCGCCCTCAGACGAGTCGGATCTCCCTTTGGGCCGCCTCCCCGCATCGATACC
GTCGACCTCGAGACCTAGAAAAACATGGAGCAATCACAAGTAGCAATACAGCAGCTACCAATGCTGATTG
TGCCTGGCTAGAAGCACAAGAGGAGGAGGAGGTGGGTTTTCCAGTCACACCTCAGGTACCTTTAAGACCA
ATGACTTACAAGGCAGCTGTAGATCTTAGCCACTTTTTAAAAGAAAAGGGGGGACTGGAAGGGCTAATTC
ACTCCCAACGAAGACAAGATATCCTTGATCTGTGGATCTACCACACACAAGGCTACTTCCCTGATTGGCA
GAACTACACACCAGGGCCAGGGATCAGATATCCACTGACCTTTGGATGGTGCTACAAGCTAGTACCAGTT
GAGCAAGAGAAGGTAGAAGAAGCCAATGAAGGAGAGAACACCCGCTTGTTACACCCTGTGAGCCTGCATG
GGATGGATGACCCGGAGAGAGAAGTATTAGAGTGGAGGTTTGACAGCCGCCTAGCATTTCATCACATGGC
CCGAGAGCTGCATCCGGACTGTACTGGGTCTCTCTGGTTAGACCAGATCTGAGCCTGGGAGCTCTCTGGC
TAACTAGGGAACCCACTGCTTAAGCCTCAATAAAGCTTGCCTTGAGTGCTTCAAGTAGTGTGTGCCCGTC
TGTTGTGTGACTCTGGTAACTAGAGATCCCTCAGACCCTTTTAGTCAGTGTGGAAAATCTCTAGCAGGGC
CCGTTTAAACCCGCTGATCAGCCTCGACTGTGCCTTCTAGTTGCCAGCCATCTGTTGTTTGCCCCTCCCC
CGTGCCTTCCTTGACCCTGGAAGGTGCCACTCCCACTGTCCTTTCCTAATAAAATGAGGAAATTGCATCG
CATTGTCTGAGTAGGTGTCATTCTATTCTGGGGGGTGGGGTGGGGCAGGACAGCAAGGGGGAGGATTGGG
AAGACAATAGCAGGCATGCTGGGGATGCGGTGGGCTCTATGGCTTCTGAGGCGGAAAGAACCAGCTGGGG
CTCTAGGGGGTATCCCC
[124 nt withheld, positions 7158-7281]
C
[91 nt withheld, positions 7283-7373]
A
[49 nt withheld, positions 7375-7423]
CCTTTGACGTTGGAGTCCACGTTCTTT
[37 nt withheld, positions 7451-7487]
ACCCTATCTCGGTCTATTCTTTTGATTTATAAGGGATTTTGCCGATTTCGGCCTATTGGTTAAAAAATGA
GCTGATTTAACAAAAATTTAACGCGAATTAATTCTGTGGAATGTGTGTCAGTTAGGGTGTGGAAAGTCCC
CAGGCTCCCCAGCAGGCAGAAGTATGCAAAGCATGCATCTCAATTAGTCAGCAACCAGGTGTGGAAAGTC
CCCAGGCTCCCCAGCAGGCAGAAGTATGCAAAGCATGCATCTCAATTAGTCAGCAACCATAGTCCCGCCC
CTAACTCCGCCCATCCCGCCCCTAACTCCGCCCAGTTCCGCCCATTCTCCGCCCCATGGCTGACTAATTT
TTTTTATTTATGCAGAGGCCGAGGCCGCCTCTGCCTCTGAGCTATTCCAGAAGTAGTGAGGAGGCTTTTT
TGGAGGCCTAGGCTTTTGCAAAAAGCTCCCGGGAGCTTGTATATCCATTTTCGGATCTGATCAGCACGTG
TTGACAATTAATCATCGGCATAGTATATCGGCATAGTATAATACGACAAGGTGAGGAACTAAACCATGGC
CAAGTTGACCAGTGCCGTTCCGGTGCTCACCGCGCGCGACGTCGCCGGAGCGGTCGAGTTCTGGACCGAC
CGGCTCGGGTTCTCCCGGGACTTCGTGGAGGACGACTTCGCCGGTGTGGTCCGGGACGACGTGACCCTGT
TCATCAGCGCGGTCCAGGACCAGGTGGTGCCGGACAACACCCTGGCCTGGGTGTGGGTGCGCGGCCTGGA
CGAGCTGTACGCCGAGTGGTCGGAGGTCGTGTCCACGAACTTCCGGGACGCCTCCGGGCCGGCCATGACC
GAGATCGGCGAGCAGCCGTGGGGGCGGGAGTTCGCCCTGCGCGACCCGGCCGGCAACTGCGTGCACTTCG
TGGCCGAGGAGCAGGACTGACACGTGCTACGAGATTTCGATTCCACCGCCGCCTTCTATGAAAGGTTGGG
CTTCGGAATCGTTTTCCGGGACGCCGGCTGGATGATCCTCCAGCGCGGGGATCTCATGCTGGAGTTCTTC
GCCCACCCCAACTTGTTTATTGCAGCTTATAATGGTTACAAATAAAGCAATAGCATCACAAATTTCACAA
ATAAAGCATTTTTTTCACTGCATTCTAGTTGTGGTTTGTCCAAACTCATCAATGTATCTTATCATGTCTG
TATACCGTCGACCTCTAGCTAGAGCTTGGCGTAATCATGGTCATAGCTGTTTCCTGTGTGAAATTGTTAT
CCGCTCACAATTCCACACAACATACGAGCCGGAAGCATAAAGTGTAAAGCCTGGGGTGCCTAATGAGTGA
GCTAACTCACATTAATTGCGTTGCGCTCACTGCCCGCTTTCCAGTCGGGAAACCTGTCGTGCCAGCTGCA
TTAATGAATCGGCCAACGCGCGGGGAGAGGCGGTTTGCGTATTGGGCGCTCTTCCGCTTCCTCGCTCACT
GACTCGCTGCGCTCGGTCGTTCGGCTGCGGCGAGCGGTATCAGCTCACTCAAAGGCGGTAATACGGTTAT
CCACAGAATCAGGGGATAACGCAGGAAAGAACATGTGAGCAAAAGGCCAGCAAAAGGCCAGGAACCGTAA
AAAGGCCGCGTTGCTGGCGTTTTTCCATAGGCTCCGCCCCCCTGACGAGCATCACAAAAATCGACGCTCA
AGTCAGAGGTGGCGAAACCCGACAGGACTATAAAGATACCAGGCGTTTCCCCCTGGAAGCTCCCTCGTGC
GCTCTCCTGTTCCGACCCTGCCGCTTACCGGATACCTGTCCGCCTTTCTCCCTTCGGGAAGCGTGGCGCT
TTCTCATAGCTCACGCTGTAGGTATCTCAGTTCGGTGTAGGTCGTTCGCTCCAAGCTGGGCTGTGTGCAC
GAACCCCCCGTTCAGCCCGACCGCTGCGCCTTATCCGGTAACTATCGTCTTGAGTCCAACCCGGTAAGAC
ACGACTTATCGCCACTGGCAGCAGCCACTGGTAACAGGATTAGCAGAGCGAGGTATGTAGGCGGTGCTAC
AGAGTTCTTGAAGTGGTGGCCTAACTACGGCTACACTAGAAGAACAGTATTTGGTATCTGCGCTCTGCTG
AAGCCAGTTACCTTCGGAAAAAGAGTTGGTAGCTCTTGATCCGGCAAACAAACCACCGCTGGTAGCGGTG
GTTTTTTTGTTTGCAAGCAGCAGATTACGCGCAGAAAAAAAGGATCTCAAGAAGATCCTTTGATCTTTTC
TACGGGGTCTGACGCTCAGTGGAACGAAAACTCACGTTAAGGGATTTTGGTCATGAGATTATCAAAAAGG
ATCTTCACCTAGATCCTTTTAAATTAAAAATGAAGTTTTAAATCAATCTAAAGTATATATGAGTAAACTT
GGTCTGACAGTTACCAATGCTTAATCAGTGAGGCACCTATCTCAGCGATCTGTCTATTTCGTTCATCCAT
AGTTGCCTGACTCCCCGTCGTGTAGATAACTACGATACGGGAGGGCTTACCATCTGGCCCCAGTGCTGCA
ATGATACCGCGAGACCCACGCTCACCGGCTCCAGATTTATCAGCAATAAACCAGCCAGCCGGAAGGGCCG
AGCGCAGAAGTGGTCCTGCAACTTTATCCGCCTCCATCCAGTCTATTAATTGTTGCCGGGAAGCTAGAGT
AAGTAGTTCGCCAGTTAATAGTTTGCGCAACGTTGTTGCCATTGCTACAGGCATCGTGGTGTCACGCTCG
TCGTTTGGTATGGCTTCATTCAGCTCCGGTTCCCAACGATCAAGGCGAGTTACATGATCCCCCATGTTGT
GCAAAAAAGCGGTTAGCTCCTTCGGTCCTCCGATCGTTGTCAGAAGTAAGTTGGCCGCAGTGTTATCACT
CATGGTTATGGCAGCACTGCATAATTCTCTTACTGTCATGCCATCCGTAAGATGCTTTTCTGTGACTGGT
GAGTACTCAACCAAGTCATTCTGAGAATAGTGTATGCGGCGACCGAGTTGCTCTTGCCCGGCGTCAATAC
GGGATAATACCGCGCCACATAGCAGAACTTTAAAAGTGCTCATCATTGGAAAACGTTCTTCGGGGCGAAA
ACTCTCAAGGATCTTACCGCTGTTGAGATCCAGTTCGATGTAACCCACTCGTGCACCCAACTGATCTTCA
GCATCTTTTACTTTCACCAGCGTTTCTGGGTGAGCAAAAACAGGAAGGCAAAATGCCGCAAAAAAGGGAA
TAAGGGCGACACGGAAATGTTGAATACTCATACTCTTCCTTTTTCAATATTATTGAAGCATTTATCAGGG
TTATTGTCTCATGAGCGGATACATATTTGAATGTATTTAGAAAAATAAACAAATAGGGGTTCCGCGCACA
TTTCCCCGAAAAGTGCCACCTGAC
Features (pLannotate 1.2.2; 32 found; start..end, strand, type, name):
     31..83      -  misc_feature   bom (fragment): basis of mobility region from pBR322
    238..617     +  enhancer       CMV enhancer: human cytomegalovirus immediate early enhancer
    618..817     +  promoter       CMV promoter: human cytomegalovirus (CMV) immediate early promoter
    835..1015    +  LTR            5' LTR (truncated): truncated 5' long terminal repeat (LTR) from HIV-1
   1062..1187    +  misc_feature   HIV-1 Ψ: packaging signal of human immunodeficiency virus type 1
   1171..1534    +  CDS            HIV-1 gag (fragment): gag protein from human immunodeficiency virus 1; gag
   1680..1913    +  misc_feature   RRE: The Rev response element (RRE) of HIV-1 allows for Rev-dependent mRNA export from the nucleus to the cytoplasm.
   2290..2390    +  CDS            Rev (fragment): human immunodeficiency virus 1 (HIV-1) Rev protein; rev; enhances nuclear export of unspliced and incompletely spliced viral mRNAs
   2440..2557    +  misc_feature   cPPT/CTS: central polypurine tract and central termination sequence of HIV-1
   2622..3833    +  promoter       UbC promoter: human ubiquitin C promoter
   3844..3867    -  misc_feature   MCS (fragment): pUC18/19 multiple cloning site
   3874..4800    +  CDS            ChR2(H134R): H134R mutant of an N-terminal fragment of channelrhodopsin-2 from the alga Chlamydomonas reinhardtii (Nagel et al., 2005) blue light-activated cation channel
   4822..5538    +  CDS            EGFP: the original enhanced GFP (Yang et al., 1996) mammalian codon-optimized
   5539..5563    +  misc_feature   MCS (fragment): pBluescript multiple cloning site
   5563..6151    +  misc_feature   WPRE: woodchuck hepatitis virus posttranscriptional regulatory element
   6088..6669    +  CDS            nef (fragment): NEF_HV1H2 - Experimental evidence at protein level: Swiss-Prot protein existence level 1. Extracellular Nef protein targets CD4(+) T-lymphocytes for apoptosis by interacting with CXCR4 surface receptors. From Human immunodeficiency virus type 1 group M subtype B (isolate HXB2) (HIV-1).
   6676..6856    +  LTR            5' LTR (truncated): truncated 5' long terminal repeat (LTR) from HIV-1
   6888..7112    +  polyA_signal   bGH poly(A) signal: bovine growth hormone polyadenylation signal
   7116..7137    +  promoter       SV40 promoter (fragment): SV40 enhancer and early promoter
   7158..7586    +  rep_origin     f1 ori (sequence partly withheld): f1 bacteriophage origin of replication; arrow indicates direction of (+) strand synthesis
   7600..7929    +  promoter       SV40 promoter: SV40 enhancer and early promoter
   7977..8024    +  promoter       EM7 promoter: synthetic bacterial promoter&nbsp
   8043..8417    +  CDS            BleoR: antibiotic-binding protein; Sh ble from Streptoalloteichus hindustanus; confers resistance to bleomycin, phleomycin, and Zeocin™
   8427..8552    +  CDS            ble (fragment): BLE_KLEPN - Experimental evidence at protein level: Swiss-Prot protein existence level 1. Binding protein with a strong affinity to the bleomycin family of antibiotics. Binds to CL990; an antimitotic-antibiotic compound. From Klebsiella pneumoniae.
   8547..8668    +  polyA_signal   SV40 poly(A) signal: SV40 polyadenylation signal
   8739..8761    -  protein_bind   lac operator (fragment): The lac repressor binds to the lac operator to inhibit transcription in E. coli. This inhibition can be relieved by adding lactose or isopropyl-β-D-thiogalactopyranoside (IPTG). lac repressor encoded by lacI
   8765..8795    -  promoter       lac promoter: promoter for the E. coli lac operon
   8810..8831    -  protein_bind   CAP binding site: CAP binding activates transcription in the presence of cAMP. E. coli catabolite activator protein
   8844..8936    -  CDS            lacI (fragment): lac repressor; lacI; The lac repressor binds to the lac operator to inhibit transcription in E. coli. This inhibition can be relieved by adding lactose or isopropyl-β-D-thiogalactopyranoside (IPTG).
   9119..9707    -  rep_origin     ori: high-copy-number ColE1/pMB1/pBR322/pUC origin of replication
   9878..10738   -  CDS            AmpR: β-lactamase; bla; confers resistance to ampicillin, carbenicillin, and related antibiotics
  10739..10843   -  promoter       AmpR promoter: bla
