[The description below was written by a language model from this plasmid's Addgene catalogue record and pLannotate feature annotations shown in this document.]
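Description:
VV201: ChR2(C128S)-eGFP in fubi is a lentiviral transfer plasmid for mammalian expression, built on the FUGW backbone. It is about 10.7–10.9 kb and is propagated in E. coli through a high-copy ColE1/pUC-type origin with ampicillin selection (AmpR). An f1 origin is also present. The record recommends recombination-deficient bacterial hosts, as is usual for LTR-containing vectors. Outside the viral cassette, an SV40/EM7-driven BleoR gene with an SV40 poly(A) signal could provide Zeocin-type selection, although the catalogue entry does not list this as a marker.

The viral portion follows a third-generation layout. A CMV enhancer/promoter replaces the U3 of the 5' LTR to drive genomic RNA transcription in packaging cells. It is followed by the HIV-1 Ψ packaging signal with a gag fragment, the RRE for Rev-dependent nuclear export, and the cPPT/CTS. The downstream LTR is annotated as truncated and is followed by a bGH poly(A) signal. Between the LTRs, the human ubiquitin C promoter drives an N-terminal fragment of Chlamydomonas reinhardtii channelrhodopsin-2 fused at its C terminus to EGFP, cloned between BamHI and EcoRI, with a WPRE downstream to boost transcript expression.

The catalogue states that the opsin carries the C128S "step function" mutation. The automated annotation instead labels this CDS as ChR2(H134R), which probably reflects the nearest database match and should not be taken as evidence of that substitution. The insert region is noted as sequence-verified. Step-function opsins are bistable, staying open long after a brief light pulse. The associated publication concerns imaging GFP-based reporters in neurons alongside multiwavelength optogenetic control.
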