Addgene plasmid #58510: VV201: ChR2(C128S)-eGFP in fubi
Purpose: Expresses channelrhodopsin-2 with the C128S (step function opsin) mutation fused to eGFP under the ubiquitin promoter
Depositing lab: Adam Cohen. Depositing organization: Harvard University. Publication: Imaging GFP-Based Reporters in Neurons with Multiwavelength Optogenetic Control. Venkatachalam V, Cohen AE. Biophys J. 2014 Oct 7;107(7):1554-63. doi: 10.1016/j.bpj.2014.08.020. PubMed 25296307.
Backbone
  Vector backbone: FUGW (from Addgene plasmid 22051)
  Backbone manufacturer: Addgene plasmid 22051
  Backbone size w/o insert (bp): 9200
  Total vector size (bp): 10700
  Vector type: Mammalian Expression, Lentiviral
Growth in bacteria
  Bacterial resistance: Ampicillin, 100 μg/mL
  Growth temperature: 37°C
  Growth strain: Stbl3
  Growth instructions: Use recombinase-free E. coli
  Copy number: Unknown
Gene/Insert
  Gene/Insert name: ChR2(C128S)-eGFP (alt name: Channelrhodopsin-2)
  Species: C. reinhardtii
  Insert size (bp): 1662
  Mutation: Changed Cysteine 128 to Serine
  Promoter: Ubiquitin
  Tag / fusion protein: eGFP (C terminal on insert)
  Cloning method: Restriction Enzyme; 5′ cloning site BamHI (not destroyed); 3′ cloning site EcoRI (not destroyed)
  Sequencing primers: 5′ tcttcttaagtagctgaagctccg; 3′ CCACATAGCGTAAAAGGAGCAAC
Resource information
  A portion of this plasmid was derived from a plasmid made by: We received this gene (ChR2) from the Boyden Lab at MIT; we made the C128S point mutation in ChR2. Note that this point mutation was first made by Berndt et al (reference: Bi-stable neural state switches. Berndt et al (Nat Neurosci. 2009 Feb. 12(2):229-34.)
Terms and licenses: Academic/Nonprofit Terms; Industry Terms: Not Available to Industry
Depositor comments: Please see Addgene plasmid 20294 (pLenti-CaMKIIa-hChR2(C128S)-EYFP-WPRE) for the original version of this gene (under the CamKII promoter).
How to cite: VV201: ChR2(C128S)-eGFP in fubi was a gift from Adam Cohen (Addgene plasmid # 58510 ; http://n2t.net/addgene:58510 ; RRID:Addgene_58510)
