>Addgene plasmid #58510 | VV201: ChR2(C128S)-eGFP in fubi | addgene partial sequence | sequence record 91869 | hUBCpro-F 5'-TGAAGCTCCGGTTTTGAACT-3'
AGTTTTTTAGGCACCTTTTGAAATGTAATCATTTGGGTCAATATGTAATTTTCAGTGTTAGACTAGTAAA
TTGTCCGCTAAATTCTGGCCGTTTTTGGCTTTTTTGTTAGACGAAGCTTGGGCTGCAGGTCGACTCTAGA
GGATCCGCCACCATGGACTATGGCGGCGCTTTGTCTGCCGTCGGACGCGAACTTTTGTTCGTTACTAATC
CTGTGGTGGTGAACGGGTCCGTCCTGGTCCCTGAGGATCAATGTTACTGTGCCGGATGGATTGAATCTCG
CGGCACGAACGGCGCTCAGACCGCGTCAAATGTCCTGCAGTGGCTTGCAGCAGGATTCAGCATTTTGCTG
CTGATGTTCTATGCCTACCAAACCTGGAAATCTACATGCGGCTGGGAGGAGATCTATGTGTGCGCCATTG
AAATGGTTAAGGTGATTCTCGAGTTCTTTTTTGAGTTTAAGAATCCCTCTATGCTCTACCTTGCCACAGG
ACACCGGGTGCAGTGGCTGCGCTATGCAGAGTGGCTGCTCACTAGTCCTGTCATCCTTATCCACCTGAGC
AACCTCACCGGCCTGAGCAACGACTACAGCAGGAGAACCATGGGACTCCTTGTCTCAGACATCGGGACTA
TCGTGTGGGGGGCTACCAGCGCCATGGCAACCGGCTATGTTAAAGTCATCTTCTTTTGTCTTGGATTGTG
CTATG
