>Addgene plasmid #58510 | VV201: ChR2(C128S)-eGFP in fubi | addgene partial sequence | sequence record 92104 | WPRE-R 5'-CATAGCGTAAAAGGAGCAACA-3'
AATTTTGTAATCCAGAGGTTGATTATCGATAAGCTTGATATCGAATTCTTACTTGTACAGCTCGTCCATG
CCGAGAGTGATCCCGGCGGCGGTCACGAACTCCAGCAGGACCATGTGATCGCGCTTCTCGTTGGGGTCTT
TGCTCAGGGCGGACTGGGTGCTCAGGTAGTGGTTGTCGGGCAGCAGCACGGGGCCGTCGCCGATGGGGGT
GTTCTGCTGGTAGTGGTCGGCGAGCTGCACGCTGCCGTCCTCGATGTTGTGGCGGATCTTGAAGTTCACC
TTGATGCCGTTCTTCTGCTTGTCGGCCATGATATAGACGTTGTGGCTGTTGTAGTTGTACTCCAGCTTGT
GCCCCAGGATGTTGCCGTCCTCCTTGAAGTCGATGCCCTTCAGCTCGATGCGGTTCACCAGGGTGTCGCC
CTCGAACTTCACCTCGGCGCGGGTCTTGTAGTTGCCGTCGTCCTTGAAGAAGATGGTGCGCTCCTGGACG
TAGCCTTCGGGCATGGCGGACTTGAAGAAGTCGTGCTGCTTCATGTGGTCGGGGTAGCGGCTGAAGCACT
GCACGCCGTAGGTCAGGGTGGTCACGAGGGTGGGCCAGGGCACGGGCAGCTTGCCGGTGGTGCAAATGAA
CTTCAGGGTCAGCTTGCCGTAGGTGGCATCGCCCTCGCCCTCGCCGGACACGCTGAACTTGTGGCCGTTT
ACGTCGCCGTCCAGCTCGACCAGGATGGGCA
